Addgene plasmid #68533: PVX_084815-bio
Purpose: Expresses full-length P. vivax PVX_084815 ectodomain in mammalian cells. C-terminal rat Cd4d3+4 tag, biotinylation sequence
Depositing lab: Julian Rayner & Gavin Wright. Depositing organization: Wellcome Sanger Institute. Publication: A Library of Plasmodium vivax Recombinant Merozoite Proteins Reveals New Vaccine Candidates and Protein-Protein Interactions. Hostetler JB, Sharma S, Bartholdson SJ, Wright GJ, Fairhurst RM, Rayner JC. PLoS Negl Trop Dis. 2015 Dec 23;9(12):e0004264. doi: 10.1371/journal.pntd.0004264. eCollection 2015 Dec. PubMed 26701602.
Backbone
  Vector backbone: pTT3
  Backbone manufacturer: Yves Durocher, NRC
  Backbone size w/o insert (bp): 6654
  Vector type: Mammalian Expression
Growth in bacteria
  Bacterial resistance: Ampicillin, 100 μg/mL
  Growth temperature: 37°C
  Growth strain: DH5alpha
  Copy number: High Copy
Gene/Insert
  Gene/Insert name: PVX_084815
  Mutation: All NXT/S sites mutated to NXA, where X is any amino acid except Proline
  Promoter: CMV
  Tag / fusion protein: rat CD4 d3+4, enzymatic biotinylation sequence (C terminal on backbone)
  Cloning method: Restriction Enzyme; 5′ cloning site NotI (not destroyed); 3′ cloning site AscI (not destroyed)
  Sequencing primers: 5′ pMT2-F; 3′ rb_glob_PA_term-R
Terms and licenses: Academic/Nonprofit Terms; Industry Terms: Not Available to Industry
How to cite: PVX_084815-bio was a gift from Julian Rayner & Gavin Wright (Addgene plasmid # 68533 ; http://n2t.net/addgene:68533 ; RRID:Addgene_68533)
