[The description below was written by a language model from this plasmid's Addgene catalogue record and pLannotate feature annotations shown in this document.]
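Description:
PVX_084815-bio is a mammalian expression plasmid built on the pTT3 backbone for producing the full-length ectodomain of the Plasmodium vivax protein PVX_084815 as a soluble, secreted recombinant protein. It is propagated in E. coli as a high-copy plasmid through a ColE1/pUC-type origin with ampicillin selection (AmpR, β-lactamase). It also carries an Epstein-Barr virus oriP fragment, which supports episomal maintenance and enhanced expression in cells supplying EBNA1. Short lac and tet promoter remnants near the bacterial origin appear to be backbone leftovers with no role in the payload.

Expression is driven by the CMV immediate-early enhancer and promoter, followed by adenovirus-derived leader and splice elements and a chimeric intron fragment that promote efficient mRNA processing; the annotated reverse-strand adenoviral "PTP" fragment probably reflects this leader region rather than a real coding unit. The reading frame opens with a fragment of a mouse immunoglobulin heavy chain signal sequence, directing the protein into the secretory pathway. The PVX_084815 insert itself is not annotated in the feature table but should occupy the gap between the signal sequence and the tag, cloned between retained NotI and AscI sites. All potential N-linked glycosylation sequons (NXT/S) were changed to NXA, preventing the mammalian host from adding glycans at these sites. The ectodomain is fused at its C-terminus to rat CD4 domains 3 and 4 and an enzymatic biotinylation sequence, and the transcript ends at a rabbit β-globin polyadenylation signal. The CD4 tag provides a common handle for detection, while the biotinylation peptide allows site-specific biotin addition and oriented capture on streptavidin. The plasmid belongs to a library of P. vivax merozoite proteins used to look for vaccine candidates and protein-protein interactions.
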