Features (pLannotate 1.2.2; 18 found; start..end, strand, type, name):
    154..533     +  enhancer       CMV enhancer: human cytomegalovirus immediate early enhancer
    535..734     +  promoter       CMV promoter: human cytomegalovirus (CMV) immediate early promoter
    802..840     +  misc_feature   Ad SA (fragment): adenovirus major late transcript splice acceptor (Friedrich and Soriano, 1991)
    873..1082    -  CDS            PTP (fragment): TERM_ADE02 - Experimental evidence at protein level: Swiss-Prot protein existence level 1. Protein covalently bound to the viral DNA that acts as a primer for viral genomic replication by DNA strand displacement. Assembles on the viral origin of replication in an initiation complex with viral polymerase, DBP, host NFIA and host POU2F1/OCT1. During initiation, the polymerase covalently couples the first dCTP with Ser- 580 of pTP. The terminal protein stimulates the template activity over 20 fold compared to protein-free templates. Neo-synthesized viral genomes are linked to two preterminal prot
   1113..1202    +  intron         chimeric intron (fragment): chimera between introns from adenovirus and immunoglobulin heavy chain genes
   1221..1267    +  CDS            IgH signal sequence (fragment): signal sequence from the mouse immunoglobulin heavy chain variable region
   2094..2654    +  CDS            Cd4 (fragment): CD4_RAT - Experimental evidence at protein level: Swiss-Prot protein existence level 1. Integral membrane glycoprotein that plays an essential role in the immune response and serves multiple functions in responses against both external and internal offenses. In T-cells, functions primarily as a coreceptor for MHC class II molecule:peptide complex. The antigens presented by class II peptides are derived from extracellular proteins while class I peptides are derived from cytosolic proteins. Interacts simultaneously with the T-cell receptor (TCR) and the MHC class II presented by antigen presenti
   2760..2815    +  polyA_signal   β-globin poly(A) signal: rabbit β-globin polyadenylation signal (Gil and Proudfoot, 1987)
   3329..5010    -  rep_origin     oriP (fragment): Epstein-Barr virus oriP replication origin (Yates et al., 2000)
   5137..5241    +  promoter       AmpR promoter: bla
   5242..6102    +  CDS            AmpR: β-lactamase; bla; confers resistance to ampicillin, carbenicillin, and related antibiotics
   6273..6861    +  rep_origin     ori: high-copy-number ColE1/pMB1/pBR322/pUC origin of replication
   7044..7136    +  CDS            lacI (fragment): lac repressor; lacI; The lac repressor binds to the lac operator to inhibit transcription in E. coli. This inhibition can be relieved by adding lactose or isopropyl-β-D-thiogalactopyranoside (IPTG).
   7149..7170    +  protein_bind   CAP binding site: CAP binding activates transcription in the presence of cAMP. E. coli catabolite activator protein
   7185..7215    +  promoter       lac promoter: promoter for the E. coli lac operon
   7223..7239    +  protein_bind   lac operator: The lac repressor binds to the lac operator to inhibit transcription in E. coli. This inhibition can be relieved by adding lactose or isopropyl-β-D-thiogalactopyranoside (IPTG). lac repressor encoded by lacI
   7309..7325    +  promoter       tet promoter (fragment): E. coli promoter for tetracycline efflux protein gene
   7335..7360    -  CDS            bla(M) (fragment): β-lactamase lacking the signal sequence; bla(M); allows cytosolic expression of β-lactamase
>Addgene plasmid #68533 | PVX_084815-bio | depositor full sequence | sequence record 120656 | Full Sequence
AGATCTATACATTGAATCAATATTGGCAATTAGCCATATTAGTCATTGGTTATATAGCATAAATCAATAT
TGGCTATTGGCCATTGCATACGTTGTATCTATATCATAATATGTACATTTATATTGGCTCATGTCCAATA
TGACCGCCATGTTGACATTGATTATTGACTAGTTATTAATAGTAATCAATTACGGGGTCATTAGTTCATA
GCCCATATATGGAGTTCCGCGTTACATAACTTACGGTAAATGGCCCGCCTGGCTGACCGCCCAACGACCC
CCGCCCATTGACGTCAATAATGACGTATGTTCCCATAGTAACGCCAATAGGGACTTTCCATTGACGTCAA
TGGGTGGAGTATTTACGGTAAACTGCCCACTTGGCAGTACATCAAGTGTATCATATGCCAAGTCCGCCCC
CTATTGACGTCAATGACGGTAAATGGCCCGCCTGGCATTATGCCCAGTACATGACCTTACGGGACTTTCC
TACTTGGCAGTACATCTACGTATTAGTCATCGCTATTACCATGGTGATGCGGTTTTGGCAGTACACCAAT
GGGCGTGGATAGCGGTTTGACTCACGGGGATTTCCAAGTCTCCACCCCATTGACGTCAATGGGAGTTTGT
TTTGGCACCAAAATCAACGGGACTTTCCAAAATGTCGTAATAACCCCGCCCCGTTGACGCAAATGGGCGG
TAGGCGTGTACGGTGGGAGGTCTATATAAGCAGAGCTCGTTTAGTGAACCGTCAGATCCTCACTCTCTTC
CGCATCGCTGTCTGCGAGGGCCAGCTGTTGGGCTCGCGGTTGAGGACAAACTCTTCGCGGTCTTTCCAGT
ACTCTTGGATCGGAAACCCGTCGGCCTCCGAACGGTACTCCGCCACCGAGGGACCTGAGCGAGTCCGCAT
CGACCGGATCGGAAAACCTCTCGAGAAAGGCGTCTAACCAGTCACAGTCGCAAGGTAGGCTGAGCACCGT
GGCGGGCGGCAGCGGGTGGCGGTCGGGGTTGTTTCTGGCGGAGGTGCTGCTGATGATGTAATTAAAGTAG
GCGGTCTTGAGACGGCGGATGGTCGAGGTGAGGTGTGGCAGGCTTGAGATCCAGCTGTTGGGGTGAGTAC
TCCCTCTCAAAAGCGGGCATTACTTCTGCGCTAAGATTGTCAGTTTCCAAAAACGAGGAGGATTTGATAT
TCACCTGGCCCGATCTGGCCATACACTTGAGTGACAATGACATCCACTTTGCCTTTCTCTCCACAGGTGT
CCACTCCCAGGTCCAAGTTTGCCACCATGGAGTTTCAGACCCAGGTACTCATGTCCCTGCTGCTCTGCAT
GTCTGGTGCGGCCGCCAGAAACACCCCCTACAAAGAAGATGCCGGCGGAGTGTCCGAGGAAGCCATCAAG
AAGCTGAAAGAGATTAAGAAGCTGGAACTGGACATCCTGAAGGATTTCATGAAGCAGGACGCCGGCCACG
CCGACCTGTACAAGAAGTACCACTGTATCGCCAGCGACTACATCAGCGGCAACCCCAAGGGAAGCTCTGC
CGAGGGACCCAACCTGGCCAAGAAGGGCGAGAAGTCTAAGAAGGGGGAAAAGCACCAGAACGGGGAGAAG
CCTCAGAATGGCGAGAAACCCAAGAAGTCCTTCATCGAGAAGATCGCCAGCTTCGTGTCCATCTTCAGCT
ACAACAATGTGGCCAAGATCTACAGCGAGCACGTGCAGCGGATCTTCCCCAAGGCCAGAGATCATGCCGG
CGACGGATCTGCTGGCGACGCCATCTACCCCGACGACAAGATCGAGACAGGCAAGAAGCAGAACCAGGCC
AGCTACGTGCAGCTGAGCGCCCTGAACCTGATGAAGAGAAACATGTTCCTGGGCGGCAAGGACAAGTCCT
CCGAGCACTTTGAAGTGGGCAACCTGGGCAGCTTCTACATGATCTTCGGCGCCAGAAATACCGACTACCC
CTGGGCCTGCAGCTGCGACCCTCTGCAGCTGATCGACTACAAAGAGAAGAAACGGAACTACGTGCTGTGC
AGCAACCAGGTGGACATGAGCATCCAGAACGCCGATCTGTTCTGCAACCCTAAGAATTCCGCCGGCGCGC
CGTCGACCTCCATCACGGCCTATAAGAGTGAGGGGGAGTCAGCGGAGTTCTCCTTCCCACTCAACCTTGG
AGAGGAAAGCCTGCAGGGAGAGTTGAGATGGAAGGCAGAGAAGGCTCCTTCTTCCCAGTCCTGGATCACC
TTCTCCCTAAAGAACCAAAAGGTGTCTGTGCAGAAGTCTACTAGCAACCCCAAGTTCCAGCTGTCCGAAA
CGCTCCCACTCACCCTTCAGATACCCCAGGTCTCCCTTCAGTTTGCTGGTTCTGGCAACCTGACCCTGAC
TCTGGACAGAGGGATACTGTATCAGGAAGTGAACCTGGTGGTGATGAAAGTGACTCAGCCCGACAGCAAC
ACTTTGACCTGTGAGGTGATGGGACCCACCTCACCCAAGATGAGACTGATCTTGAAGCAGGAGAATCAGG
AGGCCAGGGTCTCCAGGCAGGAGAAAGTGATTCAAGTGCAGGCCCCTGAAGCAGGGGTGTGGCAATGTCT
ACTGAGTGAAGGTGAAGAGGTCAAGATGGACTCCAAGATCCAGGTTTTATCCAAAGGGTTGAATTCCGGA
TCACTGCATCATATTCTGGATGCACAGAAAATGGTGTGGAATCATCGTTAAGTCTAGACACGTGATTAAT
TAAGGATCCCCCGACCTCGACCTCTGGCTAATAAAGGAAATTTATTTTCATTGCAATAGTGTGTTGGAAT
TTTTTGTGTCTCTCACTCGGAAGGACATATGGGAGGGCAAATCATTTGGTCGAGATCCCTCGGAGATCTC
TAGCTAGAGGATCGATCCCCGCCCCGGACGAACTAAACCTGACTACGACATCTCTGCCCCTTCTTCGCGG
GGCAGTGCATGTAATCCCTTCAGTTGGTTGGTACAACTTGCCAACTGGGCCCTGTTCCACATGTGACACG
GGGGGGGACCAAACACAAAGGGGTTCTCTGACTGTAGTTGACATCCTTATAAATGGATGTGCACATTTGC
CAACACTGAGTGGCTTTCATCCTGGAGCAGACTTTGCAGTCTGTGGACTGCAACACAACATTGCCTTTAT
GTGTAACTCTTGGCTGAAGCTCTTACACCAATGCTGGGGGACATGTACCTCCCAGGGGCCCAGGAAGACT
ACGGGAGGCTACACCAACGTCAATCAGAGGGGCCTGTGTAGCTACCGATAAGCGGACCCTCAAGAGGGCA
TTAGCAATAGTGTTTATAAGGCCCCCTTGTTAACCCTAAACGGGTAGCATATGCTTCCCGGGTAGTAGTA
TATACTATCCAGACTAACCCTAATTCAATAGCATATGTTACCCAACGGGAAGCATATGCTATCGAATTAG
GGTTAGTAAAAGGGTCCTAAGGAACAGCGATATCTCCCACCCCATGAGCTGTCACGGTTTTATTTACATG
GGGTCAGGATTCCACGAGGGTAGTGAACCATTTTAGTCACAAGGGCAGTGGCTGAAGATCAAGGAGCGGG
CAGTGAACTCTCCTGAATCTTCGCCTGCTTCTTCATTCTCCTTCGTTTAGCTAATAGAATAACTGCTGAG
TTGTGAACAGTAAGGTGTATGTGAGGTGCTCGAAAACAAGGTTTCAGGTGACGCCCCCAGAATAAAATTT
GGACGGGGGGTTCAGTGGTGGCATTGTGCTATGACACCAATATAACCCTCACAAACCCCTTGGGCAATAA
ATACTAGTGTAGGAATGAAACATTCTGAATATCTTTAACAATAGAAATCCATGGGGTGGGGACAAGCCGT
AAAGACTGGATGTCCATCTCACACGAATTTATGGCTATGGGCAACACATAATCCTAGTGCAATATGATAC
TGGGGTTATTAAGATGTGTCCCAGGCAGGGACCAAGACAGGTGAACCATGTTGTTACACTCTATTTGTAA
CAAGGGGAAAGAGAGTGGACGCCGACAGCAGCGGACTCCACTGGTTGTCTCTAACACCCCCGAAAATTAA
ACGGGGCTCCACGCCAATGGGGCCCATAAACAAAGACAAGTGGCCACTCTTTTTTTTGAAATTGTGGAGT
GGGGGCACGCGTCAGCCCCCACACGCCGCCCTGCGGTTTTGGACTGTAAAATAAGGGTGTAATAACTTGG
CTGATTGTAACCCCGCTAACCACTGCGGTCAAACCACTTGCCCACAAAACCACTAATGGCACCCCGGGGA
ATACCTGCATAAGTAGGTGGGCGGGCCAAGATAGGGGCGCGATTGCTGCGATCTGGAGGACAAATTACAC
ACACTTGCGCCTGAGCGCCAAGCACAGGGTTGTTGGTCCTCATATTCACGAGGTCGCTGAGAGCACGGTG
GGCTAATGTTGCCATGGGTAGCATATACTACCCAAATATCTGGATAGCATATGCTATCCTAATCTATATC
TGGGTAGCATAGGCTATCCTAATCTATATCTGGGTAGCATATGCTATCCTAATCTATATCTGGGTAGTAT
ATGCTATCCTAATTTATATCTGGGTAGCATAGGCTATCCTAATCTATATCTGGGTAGCATATGCTATCCT
AATCTATATCTGGGTAGTATATGCTATCCTAATCTGTATCCGGGTAGCATATGCTATCCTAATAGAGATT
AGGGTAGTATATGCTATCCTAATTTATATCTGGGTAGCATATACTACCCAAATATCTGGATAGCATATGC
TATCCTAATCTATATCTGGGTAGCATATGCTATCCTAATCTATATCTGGGTAGCATAGGCTATCCTAATC
TATATCTGGGTAGCATATGCTATCCTAATCTATATCTGGGTAGTATATGCTATCCTAATTTATATCTGGG
TAGCATAGGCTATCCTAATCTATATCTGGGTAGCATATGCTATCCTAATCTATATCTGGGTAGTATATGC
TATCCTAATCTGTATCCGGGTAGCATATGCTATCCTCATGATAAGCTGTCAAACATGAGAATTTTCTTGA
AGACGAAAGGGCCTCGTGATACGCCTATTTTTATAGGTTAATGTCATGATAATAATGGTTTCTTAGACGT
CAGGTGGCACTTTTCGGGGAAATGTGCGCGGAACCCCTATTTGTTTATTTTTCTAAATACATTCAAATAT
GTATCCGCTCATGAGACAATAACCCTGATAAATGCTTCAATAATATTGAAAAAGGAAGAGTATGAGTATT
CAACATTTCCGTGTCGCCCTTATTCCCTTTTTTGCGGCATTTTGCCTTCCTGTTTTTGCTCACCCAGAAA
CGCTGGTGAAAGTAAAAGATGCTGAAGATCAGTTGGGTGCACGAGTGGGTTACATCGAACTGGATCTCAA
CAGCGGTAAGATCCTTGAGAGTTTTCGCCCCGAAGAACGTTTTCCAATGATGAGCACTTTTAAAGTTCTG
CTATGTGGCGCGGTATTATCCCGTGTTGACGCCGGGCAAGAGCAACTCGGTCGCCGCATACACTATTCTC
AGAATGACTTGGTTGAGTACTCACCAGTCACAGAAAAGCATCTTACGGATGGCATGACAGTAAGAGAATT
ATGCAGTGCTGCCATAACCATGAGTGATAACACTGCGGCCAACTTACTTCTGACAACGATCGGAGGACCG
AAGGAGCTAACCGCTTTTTTGCACAACATGGGGGATCATGTAACTCGCCTTGATCGTTGGGAACCGGAGC
TGAATGAAGCCATACCAAACGACGAGCGTGACACCACGATGCCTGCAGCAATGGCAACAACGTTGCGCAA
ACTATTAACTGGCGAACTACTTACTCTAGCTTCCCGGCAACAATTAATAGACTGGATGGAGGCGGATAAA
GTTGCAGGACCACTTCTGCGCTCGGCCCTTCCGGCTGGCTGGTTTATTGCTGATAAATCTGGAGCCGGTG
AGCGTGGGTCTCGCGGTATCATTGCAGCACTGGGGCCAGATGGTAAGCCCTCCCGTATCGTAGTTATCTA
CACGACGGGGAGTCAGGCAACTATGGATGAACGAAATAGACAGATCGCTGAGATAGGTGCCTCACTGATT
AAGCATTGGTAACTGTCAGACCAAGTTTACTCATATATACTTTAGATTGATTTAAAACTTCATTTTTAAT
TTAAAAGGATCTAGGTGAAGATCCTTTTTGATAATCTCATGACCAAAATCCCTTAACGTGAGTTTTCGTT
CCACTGAGCGTCAGACCCCGTAGAAAAGATCAAAGGATCTTCTTGAGATCCTTTTTTTCTGCGCGTAATC
TGCTGCTTGCAAACAAAAAAACCACCGCTACCAGCGGTGGTTTGTTTGCCGGATCAAGAGCTACCAACTC
TTTTTCCGAAGGTAACTGGCTTCAGCAGAGCGCAGATACCAAATACTGTTCTTCTAGTGTAGCCGTAGTT
AGGCCACCACTTCAAGAACTCTGTAGCACCGCCTACATACCTCGCTCTGCTAATCCTGTTACCAGTGGCT
GCTGCCAGTGGCGATAAGTCGTGTCTTACCGGGTTGGACTCAAGACGATAGTTACCGGATAAGGCGCAGC
GGTCGGGCTGAACGGGGGGTTCGTGCACACAGCCCAGCTTGGAGCGAACGACCTACACCGAACTGAGATA
CCTACAGCGTGAGCTATGAGAAAGCGCCACGCTTCCCGAAGGGAGAAAGGCGGACAGGTATCCGGTAAGC
GGCAGGGTCGGAACAGGAGAGCGCACGAGGGAGCTTCCAGGGGGAAACGCCTGGTATCTTTATAGTCCTG
TCGGGTTTCGCCACCTCTGACTTGAGCGTCGATTTTTGTGATGCTCGTCAGGGGGGCGGAGCCTATGGAA
AAACGCCAGCAACGCGGCCTTTTTACGGTTCCTGGCCTTTTGCTGGCCTTTTGCTCACATGTTCTTTCCT
GCGTTATCCCCTGATTCTGTGGATAACCGTATTACCGCCTTTGAGTGAGCTGATACCGCTCGCCGCAGCC
GAACGACCGAGCGCAGCGAGTCAGTGAGCGAGGAAGCGGAAGAGCGCCCAATACGCAAACCGCCTCTCCC
CGCGCGTTGGCCGATTCATTAATGCAGCTGGCACGACAGGTTTCCCGACTGGAAAGCGGGCAGTGAGCGC
AACGCAATTAATGTGAGTTAGCTCACTCATTAGGCACCCCAGGCTTTACACTTTATGCTTCCGGCTCGTA
TGTTGTGTGGAATTGTGAGCGGATAACAATTTCACACAGGAAACAGCTATGACCATGATTACGCCAAGCT
CTAGCTAGAGGTCGACCAATTCTCATGTTTGACAGCTTATCATCGCAGATCCGGGCAACGTTGTTGCCAT
TGCTGCAGGCGCAGAACTGGTAGGTATGGA
