>Addgene plasmid #68533 | PVX_084815-bio | depositor partial sequence | sequence record 120657 | PVX_084815 from Not1 to Asc1 restriction sites
GCGGCCGCCAGAAACACCCCCTACAAAGAAGATGCCGGCGGAGTGTCCGAGGAAGCCATCAAGAAGCTGA
AAGAGATTAAGAAGCTGGAACTGGACATCCTGAAGGATTTCATGAAGCAGGACGCCGGCCACGCCGACCT
GTACAAGAAGTACCACTGTATCGCCAGCGACTACATCAGCGGCAACCCCAAGGGAAGCTCTGCCGAGGGA
CCCAACCTGGCCAAGAAGGGCGAGAAGTCTAAGAAGGGGGAAAAGCACCAGAACGGGGAGAAGCCTCAGA
ATGGCGAGAAACCCAAGAAGTCCTTCATCGAGAAGATCGCCAGCTTCGTGTCCATCTTCAGCTACAACAA
TGTGGCCAAGATCTACAGCGAGCACGTGCAGCGGATCTTCCCCAAGGCCAGAGATCATGCCGGCGACGGA
TCTGCTGGCGACGCCATCTACCCCGACGACAAGATCGAGACAGGCAAGAAGCAGAACCAGGCCAGCTACG
TGCAGCTGAGCGCCCTGAACCTGATGAAGAGAAACATGTTCCTGGGCGGCAAGGACAAGTCCTCCGAGCA
CTTTGAAGTGGGCAACCTGGGCAGCTTCTACATGATCTTCGGCGCCAGAAATACCGACTACCCCTGGGCC
TGCAGCTGCGACCCTCTGCAGCTGATCGACTACAAAGAGAAGAAACGGAACTACGTGCTGTGCAGCAACC
AGGTGGACATGAGCATCCAGAACGCCGATCTGTTCTGCAACCCTAAGAATTCCGCCGGCGCGCC
