>Addgene plasmid #68533 | PVX_084815-bio | addgene partial sequence | sequence record 124272 | pMT2-F 5'-TTGCCTTTCTCTCCACAGGT-3'
CATGGAGTTTCAGACCCAGGTACTCATGTCCCTGCTGCTCTGCATGTCTGGTGCGGCCGCCAGAAACACC
CCCTACAAAGAAGATGCCGGCGGAGTGTCCGAGGAAGCCATCAAGAAGCTGAAAGAGATTAAGAAGCTGG
AACTGGACATCCTGAAGGATTTCATGAAGCAGGACGCCGGCCACGCCGACCTGTACAAGAAGTACCACTG
TATCGCCAGCGACTACATCAGCGGCAACCCCAAGGGAAGCTCTGCCGAGGGACCCAACCTGGCCAAGAAG
GGCGAGAAGTCTAAGAAGGGGGAAAAGCACCAGAACGGGGAGAAGCCTCAGAATGGCGAGAAACCCAAGA
AGTCCTTCATCGAGAAGATCGCCAGCTTCGTGTCCATCTTCAGCTACAACAATGTGGCCAAGATCTACAG
CGAGCACGTGCAGCGGATCTTCCCCAAGGCCAGAGATCATGCCGGCGACGGATCTGCTGGCGACGCCATC
TACCCCGACGACAAGATCGAGACAGGCAAGAAGCAGAACCAGGCCAGCTACGTGCAGCTGAGCGCCCTGA
ACCTGATGAAGAGAAACATGTTCCTGGGCGGCAAGGACAAGTCCTCCGAGCACTTTGAAGTGGGCAACCT
GGGCAGCTTCTACATGATCTTCGGCGCCAGAAATACCGACTACCCCTGGGCCTGCAGCTGCGACCCTCTG
CAGCTGATCGACTACAAAGAGAAGAAACGGAACTACGTGCTGTGCAGCAACCAGGTGGACATGAGCATCC
AGAACGCCGATCTGTTCTGCAACCCTAAGAATTCCGCCGGCGCGCCGTCGACCTCCATCACGGCCTATAA
GAGTGAGGGGGAGTCAGCGGAGTTCTCCTTCCCACTCAACCTTGGAGAGGAAAGCCTGCAGGGAGAGTTG
AGATGGAAGGCAGAGAAGGCTCCTTCTTCCCAGTCCTGGATCACCTTCTCCCTAAAGAACCAAAAGGTGT
CTGTGCAGAAGTCTACTAGCAACCCCAAGTTCCAGCTGTCCGAAACGCTCCCACTCACCCTTCAGATACC
CCA
