>Addgene plasmid #68533 | PVX_084815-bio | addgene partial sequence | sequence record 124273 | rb_glob_PA_term-R 5'-CCCATATGTCCTTCCGAGTG-3'
CACTATTGCAATGAAAATAAATTTCCTTTATTAGCCAGAGGTCGAGGTCGGGGGATCCTTAATTAATCAC
GTGTCTAGACTTAACGATGATTCCACACCATTTTCTGTGCATCCAGAATATGATGCAGTGATCCGGAATT
CAACCCTTTGGATAAAACCTGGATCTTGGAGTCCATCTTGACCTCTTCACCTTCACTCAGTAGACATTGC
CACACCCCTGCTTCAGGGGCCTGCACTTGAATCACTTTCTCCTGCCTGGAGACCCTGGCCTCCTGATTCT
CCTGCTTCAAGATCAGTCTCATCTTGGGTGAGGTGGGTCCCATCACCTCACAGGTCAAAGTGTTGCTGTC
GGGCTGAGTCACTTTCATCACCACCAGGTTCACTTCCTGATACAGTATCCCTCTGTCCAGAGTCAGGGTC
AGGTTGCCAGAACCAGCAAACTGAAGGGAGACCTGGGGTATCTGAAGGGTGAGTGGGAGCGTTTCGGACA
GCTGGAACTTGGGGTTGCTAGTAGACTTCTGCACAGACACCTTTTGGTTCTTTAGGGAGAAGGTGATCCA
GGACTGGGAAGAAGGAGCCTTCTCTGCCTTCCATCTCAACTCTCCCTGCAGGCTTTCCTCTCCAAGGTTG
AGTGGGAAGGAGAACTCCGCTGACTCCCCCTCACTCTTATAGGCCGTGATGGAGGTCGACGGCGCGCCGG
CGGAATTCTTAGGGTTGCAGAACAGATCGGCGTTCTGGATGCTCATGTCCACCTGGTTGCTGCACAGCAC
GTAGTTCCGTTTCTTCTCTTTGTAGTCGATCAGCTGCAGAGGGTCGCAGCTGCAGGCCCAGGGGTAGTCG
GTATTTCTGGCGCCGAAGATCATGTAGAAGCTGCCCAGGTTGCCCACTTCAAAGTGCTCGGAGGACTTGT
CCTTGCCGCCCAGGAACATGTTTCTCTTCATCAGGTTCAGGGCGCTCAGCTGCACGTAGCTGGCCTGGTT
CTGCTTCTTGCCTGTCTCGATCTTGTCGTCGGGGTAGATGGCGTCGCCAGCAGATCCGTCGCCGGCATGA
TCTCTGGCCTTGGGGAAGATCCGCTGCACGTGCTCGCTGTAGA
